>Addgene plasmid #225471 | pcDNA3puro-mGFP-ROCK2-C (941-1388) | addgene full sequence | sequence record 448491 | Addgene NGS Result
GACGGATCGGGAGATCTCCCGATCCCCTATGGTGCACTCTCAGTACAATCTGCTCTGATGCCGCATAGTT
AAGCCAGTATCTGCTCCCTGCTTGTGTGTTGGAGGTCGCTGAGTAGTGCGCGAGCAAAATTTAAGCTACA
ACAAGGCAAGGCTTGACCGACAATTGCATGAAGAATCTGCTTAGGGTTAGGCGTTTTGCGCTGCTTCGCG
ATGTACGGGCCAGATATACGCGTTGACATTGATTATTGACTAGTTATTAATAGTAATCAATTACGGGGTC
ATTAGTTCATAGCCCATATATGGAGTTCCGCGTTACATAACTTACGGTAAATGGCCCGCCTGGCTGACCG
CCCAACGACCCCCGCCCATTGACGTCAATAATGACGTATGTTCCCATAGTAACGCCAATAGGGACTTTCC
ATTGACGTCAATGGGTGGAGTATTTACGGTAAACTGCCCACTTGGCAGTACATCAAGTGTATCATATGCC
AAGTACGCCCCCTATTGACGTCAATGACGGTAAATGGCCCGCCTGGCATTATGCCCAGTACATGACCTTA
TGGGACTTTCCTACTTGGCAGTACATCTACGTATTAGTCATCGCTATTACCATGGTGATGCGGTTTTGGC
AGTACATCAATGGGCGTGGATAGCGGTTTGACTCACGGGGATTTCCAAGTCTCCACCCCATTGACGTCAA
TGGGAGTTTGTTTTGGCACCAAAATCAACGGGACTTTCCAAAATGTCGTAACAACTCCGCCCCATTGACG
CAAATGGGCGGTAGGCGTGTACGGTGGGAGGTCTATATAAGCAGAGCTCTCTGGCTAACTAGAGAACCCA
CTGCTTACTGGCTTATCGAAATTAATACGACTCACTATAGGGAGACCCAAGCTGGCTAGCAACCATGGTG
AGCAAGGGCGAGGAGCTGTTCACCGGGGTGGTGCCCATCCTGGTCGAGCTGGACGGCGACGTAAACGGCC
ACAAGTTCAGCGTGTCCGGCGAGGGCGAGGGCGATGCCACCTACGGCAAGCTGACCCTGAAGTTCATCTG
CACCACCGGCAAGCTGCCCGTGCCCTGGCCCACCCTCGTGACCACCCTGACCTACGGCGTGCAGTGCTTC
AGCCGCTACCCCGACCACATGAAGCAGCACGACTTCTTCAAGTCCGCCATGCCCGAAGGCTACGTCCAGG
AGCGCACCATCTTCTTCAAGGACGACGGCAACTACAAGACCCGCGCCGAGGTGAAGTTCGAGGGCGACAC
CCTGGTGAACCGCATCGAGCTGAAGGGCATCGACTTCAAGGAGGACGGCAACATCCTGGGGCACAAGCTG
GAGTACAACTACAACAGCCACAACGTCTATATCATGGCCGACAAGCAGAAGAACGGCATCAAGGTGAACT
TCAAGATCCGCCACAACATCGAGGACGGCAGCGTGCAGCTCGCCGACCACTACCAGCAGAACACCCCCAT
CGGCGACGGCCCCGTGCTGCTGCCCGACAACCACTACCTGAGCACCCAGTCCAAGCTGAGCAAAGACCCC
AACGAGAAGCGCGATCACATGGTCCTGCTGGAGTTCGTGACCGCCGCCGGGATCACTCTCGGCATGGACG
AGCTGTACAAGAAAGAGAAGATCATGAAAGAGCTGGAGATCAAAGAGATGATGGCTAGACACAAACAGGA
ACTTACGGAAAAAGATGCTACAATTGCTTCTCTTGAGGAAACTAATAGGACACTAACTAGTGATGTTGCC
AATCTTGCAAATGAGAAAGAAGAATTAAATAACAAATTGAAAGATGTTCAAGAGCAACTGTCAAGATTGA
AAGATGAAGAAATAAGCGCAGCAGCTATTAAAGCACAGTTTGAGAAGCAGCTATTAACAGAAAGAACACT
CAAAACTCAAGCTGTGAATAAGTTGGCTGAGATCATGAATCGAAAAGAACCTGTCAAGCGTGGTAATGAC
ACAGATGTGCGGAGAAAAGAGAAGGAGAATAGAAAGCTACATATGGAGCTTAAATCTGAACGTGAGAAAT
TGACCCAGCAGATGATCAAGTATCAGAAAGAACTGAATGAAATGCAGGCACAAATAGCTGAAGAGAGCCA
GATTCGAATTGAACTGCAGATGACATTGGACAGTAAAGACAGTGACATTGAGCAGCTGCGGTCACAACTC
CAAGCCTTGCATATTGGTCTGGATAGTTCCAGTATAGGCAGTGGACCAGGGGATGCTGAGGCAGATGATG
GGTTTCCAGAATCAAGATTAGAAGGATGGCTTTCATTGCCTGTACGAAACAACACTAAGAAATTTGGATG
GGTTAAAAAGTATGTGATTGTAAGCAGTAAGAAGATTCTTTTCTATGACAGTGAACAAGATAAAGAACAA
TCCAATCCTTACATGGTTTTAGATATAGACAAGTTATTTCATGTCCGACCAGTTACACAGACAGATGTGT
ATAGAGCAGATGCTAAAGAAATTCCAAGGATATTCCAGATTCTGTATGCCAATGAAGGAGAAAGTAAGAA
GGAACAAGAATTTCCAGTGGAGCCAGTTGGAGAAAAATCTAATTATATTTGCCACAAGGGACATGAGTTT
ATTCCTACTCTTTATCATTTCCCAACCAACTGTGAGGCTTGTATGAAGCCCCTGTGGCACATGTTTAAGC
CTCCTCCTGCTTTGGAGTGCCGCCGTTGCCATATTAAGTGTCATAAAGATCATATGGACAAAAAGGAGGA
GATTATAGCACCTTGCAAAGTATATTATGATATTTCAACGGCAAAGAATCTGTTATTACTAGCAAATTCT
ACAGAAGAGCAGCAGAAGTGGGTTAGTCGGTTGGTGAAAAAGATACCTAAAAAGCCCCCAGCTCCAGACC
CTTTTGCCCGATCATCTCCTAGAACTTCAATGAAGATACAGCAAAACCAGTCTATTAGACGGCCAAGTCG
ACAGCTTGCCCCAAACAAACCTAGCTAAGATATCCAGCACAGTGGCGGCCGCTCGAGTCTAGAGGGCCCG
TTTAAACCCGCTGATCAGCCTCGACTGTGCCTTCTAGTTGCCAGCCATCTGTTGTTTGCCCCTCCCCCGT
GCCTTCCTTGACCCTGGAAGGTGCCACTCCCACTGTCCTTTCCTAATAAAATGAGGAAATTGCATCGCAT
TGTCTGAGTAGGTGTCATTCTATTCTGGGGGGTGGGGTGGGGCAGGACAGCAAGGGGGAGGATTGGGAAG
ACAATAGCAGGCATGCTGGGGATGCGGTGGGCTCTATGGCTTCTGAGGCGGAAAGAACCAGCTGGGGCTC
TAGGGGGTATCCCC
[124 nt withheld, positions 3305-3428]
C
[91 nt withheld, positions 3430-3520]
A
[49 nt withheld, positions 3522-3570]
CCTTTGACGTTGGAGTCCACGTTCTTT
[37 nt withheld, positions 3598-3634]
ACCCTATCTCGGTCTATTCTTTTGATTTATAAGGGATTTTGCCGATTTCGGCCTATTGGTTAAAAAATGA
GCTGATTTAACAAAAATTTAACGCGAATTAATTCTGTGGAATGTGTGTCAGTTAGGGTGTGGAAAGTCCC
CAGGCTCCCCAGCAGGCAGAAGTATGCAAAGCATGCATCTCAATTAGTCAGCAACCAGGTGTGGAAAGTC
CCCAGGCTCCCCAGCAGGCAGAAGTATGCAAAGCATGCATCTCAATTAGTCAGCAACCATAGTCCCGCCC
CTAACTCCGCCCATCCCGCCCCTAACTCCGCCCAGTTCCGCCCATTCTCCGCCCCATGGCTGACTAATTT
TTTTTATTTATGCAGAGGCCGAGGCCGCCTCTGCCTCTGAGCTATTCCAGAAGTAGTGAGGAGGCTTTTT
TGGAGGCCTAGGCTTTTGCAAAAAGCTCCCAACCATGACCGAGTACAAGCCCACGGTGCGCCTCGCCACC
CGCGACGACGTCCCCAGGGCCGTACGCACCCTCGCCGCCGCGTTCGCCGACTACCCCGCCACGCGCCACA
CCGTCGATCCGGACCGCCACATCGAGCGGGTCACCGAGCTGCAAGAACTCTTCCTCACGCGCGTCGGGCT
CGACATCGGCAAGGTGTGGGTCGCGGACGACGGCGCCGCGGTGGCGGTCTGGACCACGCCGGAGAGCGTC
GAAGCGGGGGCGGTGTTCGCCGAGATCGGCCCGCGCATGGCCGAGTTGAGCGGTTCCCGGCTGGCCGCGC
AGCAACAGATGGAAGGCCTCCTGGCGCCGCACCGGCCCAAGGAGCCCGCGTGGTTCCTGGCCACCGTCGG
CGTCTCGCCCGACCACCAGGGCAAGGGTCTGGGCAGCGCCGTCGTGCTCCCCGGAGTGGAGGCGGCCGAG
CGCGCCGGGGTGCCCGCCTTCCTGGAGACCTCCGCGCCCCGCAACCTCCCCTTCTACGAGCGGCTCGGCT
TCACCGTCACCGCCGACGTCGAGGTGCCCGAAGGACCGCGCACCTGGTGCATGACCCGCAAGCCCGGTGC
CTGAGCGGGACTCTGGGGTTCGAAATGACCGACCAAGCGACGCCCAACCTGCCATCACGAGATTTCGATT
CCACCGCCGCCTTCTATGAAAGGTTGGGCTTCGGAATCGTTTTCCGGGACGCCGGCTGGATGATCCTCCA
GCGCGGGGATCTCATGCTGGAGTTCTTCGCCCACCCCAACTTGTTTATTGCAGCTTATAATGGTTACAAA
TAAAGCAATAGCATCACAAATTTCACAAATAAAGCATTTTTTTCACTGCATTCTAGTTGTGGTTTGTCCA
AACTCATCAATGTATCTTATCATGTCTGTATACCGTCGACCTCTAGCTAGAGCTTGGCGTAATCATGGTC
ATAGCTGTTTCCTGTGTGAAATTGTTATCCGCTCACAATTCCACACAACATACGAGCCGGAAGCATAAAG
TGTAAAGCCTGGGGTGCCTAATGAGTGAGCTAACTCACATTAATTGCGTTGCGCTCACTGCCCGCTTTCC
AGTCGGGAAACCTGTCGTGCCAGCTGCATTAATGAATCGGCCAACGCGCGGGGAGAGGCGGTTTGCGTAT
TGGGCGCTCTTCCGCTTCCTCGCTCACTGACTCGCTGCGCTCGGTCGTTCGGCTGCGGCGAGCGGTATCA
GCTCACTCAAAGGCGGTAATACGGTTATCCACAGAATCAGGGGATAACGCAGGAAAGAACATGTGAGCAA
AAGGCCAGCAAAAGGCCAGGAACCGTAAAAAGGCCGCGTTGCTGGCGTTTTTCCATAGGCTCCGCCCCCC
TGACGAGCATCACAAAAATCGACGCTCAAGTCAGAGGTGGCGAAACCCGACAGGACTATAAAGATACCAG
GCGTTTCCCCCTGGAAGCTCCCTCGTGCGCTCTCCTGTTCCGACCCTGCCGCTTACCGGATACCTGTCCG
CCTTTCTCCCTTCGGGAAGCGTGGCGCTTTCTCATAGCTCACGCTGTAGGTATCTCAGTTCGGTGTAGGT
CGTTCGCTCCAAGCTGGGCTGTGTGCACGAACCCCCCGTTCAGCCCGACCGCTGCGCCTTATCCGGTAAC
TATCGTCTTGAGTCCAACCCGGTAAGACACGACTTATCGCCACTGGCAGCAGCCACTGGTAACAGGATTA
GCAGAGCGAGGTATGTAGGCGGTGCTACAGAGTTCTTGAAGTGGTGGCCTAACTACGGCTACACTAGAAG
AACAGTATTTGGTATCTGCGCTCTGCTGAAGCCAGTTACCTTCGGAAAAAGAGTTGGTAGCTCTTGATCC
GGCAAACAAACCACCGCTGGTAGCGGTGGTTTTTTTGTTTGCAAGCAGCAGATTACGCGCAGAAAAAAAG
GATCTCAAGAAGATCCTTTGATCTTTTCTACGGGGTCTGACGCTCAGTGGAACGAAAACTCACGTTAAGG
GATTTTGGTCATGAGATTATCAAAAAGGATCTTCACCTAGATCCTTTTAAATTAAAAATGAAGTTTTAAA
TCAATCTAAAGTATATATGAGTAAACTTGGTCTGACAGTTACCAATGCTTAATCAGTGAGGCACCTATCT
CAGCGATCTGTCTATTTCGTTCATCCATAGTTGCCTGACTCCCCGTCGTGTAGATAACTACGATACGGGA
GGGCTTACCATCTGGCCCCAGTGCTGCAATGATACCGCGAGACCCACGCTCACCGGCTCCAGATTTATCA
GCAATAAACCAGCCAGCCGGAAGGGCCGAGCGCAGAAGTGGTCCTGCAACTTTATCCGCCTCCATCCAGT
CTATTAATTGTTGCCGGGAAGCTAGAGTAAGTAGTTCGCCAGTTAATAGTTTGCGCAACGTTGTTGCCAT
TGCTACAGGCATCGTGGTGTCACGCTCGTCGTTTGGTATGGCTTCATTCAGCTCCGGTTCCCAACGATCA
AGGCGAGTTACATGATCCCCCATGTTGTGCAAAAAAGCGGTTAGCTCCTTCGGTCCTCCGATCGTTGTCA
GAAGTAAGTTGGCCGCAGTGTTATCACTCATGGTTATGGCAGCACTGCATAATTCTCTTACTGTCATGCC
ATCCGTAAGATGCTTTTCTGTGACTGGTGAGTACTCAACCAAGTCATTCTGAGAATAGTGTATGCGGCGA
CCGAGTTGCTCTTGCCCGGCGTCAATACGGGATAATACCGCGCCACATAGCAGAACTTTAAAAGTGCTCA
TCATTGGAAAACGTTCTTCGGGGCGAAAACTCTCAAGGATCTTACCGCTGTTGAGATCCAGTTCGATGTA
ACCCACTCGTGCACCCAACTGATCTTCAGCATCTTTTACTTTCACCAGCGTTTCTGGGTGAGCAAAAACA
GGAAGGCAAAATGCCGCAAAAAAGGGAATAAGGGCGACACGGAAATGTTGAATACTCATACTCTTCCTTT
TTCAATATTATTGAAGCATTTATCAGGGTTATTGTCTCATGAGCGGATACATATTTGAATGTATTTAGAA
AAATAAACAAATAGGGGTTCCGCGCACATTTCCCCGAAAAGTGCCACCTGACGTC
Features (pLannotate 1.2.2; 21 found; start..end, strand, type, name):
     28..80      -  misc_feature   bom (fragment): basis of mobility region from pBR322
    235..614     +  enhancer       CMV enhancer: human cytomegalovirus immediate early enhancer
    615..818     +  promoter       CMV promoter: human cytomegalovirus (CMV) immediate early promoter
    814..847     +  LTR            5' LTR (truncated) (fragment): truncated 5' long terminal repeat (LTR) from HIV-1
    863..881     +  promoter       T7 promoter: promoter for bacteriophage T7 RNA polymerase
    905..1621    +  CDS            mEGFP: mEGFP is a basic (constitutively fluorescent) green fluorescent protein published in 2002, derived from Aequorea victoria. It has moderate acid sensitivity.
   1622..2965    +  CDS            ROCK2 (fragment): ROCK2_HUMAN - Also known as KIAA0619. Experimental evidence at protein level: Swiss-Prot protein existence level 1. Protein kinase which is a key regulator of actin cytoskeleton and cell polarity. Involved in regulation of smooth muscle contraction, actin cytoskeleton organization, stress fiber and focal adhesion formation, neurite retraction, cell adhesion and motility via phosphorylation of ADD1, BRCA2, CNN1, EZR, DPYSL2, EP300, MSN, MYL9/MLC2, NPM1, RDX, PPP1R12A and VIM. Phosphorylates SORL1 and IRF4. Acts as a negative regulator of VEGF-induced angiogenic endothelial cell activation. Posi
   3035..3259    +  polyA_signal   bGH poly(A) signal: bovine growth hormone polyadenylation signal
   3263..3284    +  promoter       SV40 promoter (fragment): SV40 enhancer and early promoter
   3305..3733    +  rep_origin     f1 ori (sequence partly withheld): f1 bacteriophage origin of replication; arrow indicates direction of (+) strand synthesis
   3747..4076    +  promoter       SV40 promoter: SV40 enhancer and early promoter
   4089..4688    +  CDS            PuroR: puromycin N-acetyltransferase; pac from Streptomyces alboniger; confers resistance to puromycin
   4709..4867    +  CDS            ble (fragment): BLE_KLEPN - Experimental evidence at protein level: Swiss-Prot protein existence level 1. Binding protein with a strong affinity to the bleomycin family of antibiotics. Binds to CL990; an antimitotic-antibiotic compound. From Klebsiella pneumoniae.
   4862..4983    +  polyA_signal   SV40 poly(A) signal: SV40 polyadenylation signal
   5056..5072    -  protein_bind   lac operator: The lac repressor binds to the lac operator to inhibit transcription in E. coli. This inhibition can be relieved by adding lactose or isopropyl-β-D-thiogalactopyranoside (IPTG). lac repressor encoded by lacI
   5080..5110    -  promoter       lac promoter: promoter for the E. coli lac operon
   5125..5146    -  protein_bind   CAP binding site: CAP binding activates transcription in the presence of cAMP. E. coli catabolite activator protein
   5159..5251    -  CDS            lacI (fragment): lac repressor; lacI; The lac repressor binds to the lac operator to inhibit transcription in E. coli. This inhibition can be relieved by adding lactose or isopropyl-β-D-thiogalactopyranoside (IPTG).
   5434..6022    -  rep_origin     ori: high-copy-number ColE1/pMB1/pBR322/pUC origin of replication
   6193..7053    -  CDS            AmpR: β-lactamase; bla; confers resistance to ampicillin, carbenicillin, and related antibiotics
   7054..7158    -  promoter       AmpR promoter: bla
