[The description below was written by a language model from this plasmid's Addgene catalogue record and pLannotate feature annotations shown in this document.]
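Description:
pcDNA3puro-mGFP-ROCK2-C (941-1388) is a mammalian expression plasmid built on a pcDNA3-puro backbone. It produces a C-terminal fragment of human ROCK2 (residues 941-1388) fused at its N terminus to monomeric EGFP. In bacteria it is maintained as a high-copy plasmid through a ColE1/pUC-type origin and selected with ampicillin via the β-lactamase gene and its native promoter. An f1 phage origin is also present, along with short lac promoter/operator, lacI and bom remnants that are carried over from the backbone lineage.

The expression cassette is driven by the human cytomegalovirus immediate early enhancer and promoter. This is followed by a T7 promoter, which could in principle support in vitro transcription. The mEGFP coding sequence runs directly into the ROCK2 fragment, forming a single open reading frame that is terminated by the bovine growth hormone polyadenylation signal. A second cassette uses the SV40 enhancer/early promoter to express puromycin N-acetyltransferase, ending in an SV40 polyadenylation signal, which allows puromycin selection of transfected mammalian cells. The short annotated ble fragment after PuroR and the small HIV-1 LTR match near the CMV promoter appear to be residual or incidental sequence rather than functional elements.

ROCK2 is a kinase that regulates the actin cytoskeleton, stress fibres and cell contractility. The record describes this construct simply as a way to express the mEGFP-tagged 941-1388 fragment, and it comes from a study of the FXR1 network as a signalling scaffold for actomyosin remodelling. The fluorescent tag would suit localisation imaging or tag-based pulldown and interaction mapping of this ROCK2 region, although the record does not specify particular assays.
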