Addgene plasmid #225471: pcDNA3puro-mGFP-ROCK2-C (941-1388)
Purpose: Express mEGFP-fusion protein of ROCK2 fragment (941-1388)
Depositing lab: Christine Mayr. Depositing organization: Memorial Sloan-Kettering Cancer Center. Publication: The FXR1 network acts as signaling scaffold for actomyosin remodeling. Chen X, Fansler MM, Janjoš U, Ule J, Mayr C. Cell. 5 August 2024. doi: 10.1016/j.cell.2024.07.015. PubMed 37961296.
Backbone
  Vector backbone: pcDNA3-puro
  Backbone manufacturer: Mayr Lab
  Vector type: Mammalian Expression
Growth in bacteria
  Bacterial resistance: Ampicillin, 100 μg/mL
  Growth temperature: 37°C
  Growth strain: DH5alpha
  Copy number: High Copy
Gene/Insert
  Gene/Insert name: ROCK2
  Species: H. sapiens (human)
  Mutation: C terminal fragment (941-1388)
  Entrez Gene: ROCK2 (a.k.a. ROCK-II)
  Promoter: CMV
  Tag / fusion protein: mEGFP (N terminal on insert)
  Cloning method: Restriction Enzyme; 5′ cloning site unknown (unknown if destroyed)
Terms and licenses: Academic/Nonprofit Terms; Industry Terms: Not Available to Industry
Depositor comments: Please visit https://doi.org/10.1101/2023.11.05.565677 for bioRxiv preprint.
How to cite: pcDNA3puro-mGFP-ROCK2-C (941-1388) was a gift from Christine Mayr (Addgene plasmid # 225471 ; http://n2t.net/addgene:225471 ; RRID:Addgene_225471)
